>Addgene plasmid #227921 | pML365_HSP90AA1-N-term_XTEN80-mEGFP-3xHA_pTMPLT | addgene full sequence | sequence record 452487 | Addgene NGS Result
CTTGCCCGGCGTCAATACGGGATAATACCGCGCCACATAGCAGAACTTTAAAAGTGCTCATCATTGGAAA
ACGTTCTTCGGGGCGAAAACTCTCAAGGATCTTACCGCTGTTGAGATCCAGTTCGATGTAACCCACTCGT
GCACCCAACTGATCTTCAGCATCTTTTACTTTCACCAGCGTTTCTGGGTGAGCAAAAACAGGAAGGCAAA
ATGCCGCAAAAAAGGGAATAAGGGCGACACGGAAATGTTGAATACTCATACTCTTCCTTTTTCAATATTA
TTGAAGCATTTATCAGGGTTATTGTCTCATGAGCGGATACATATTTGAATGTATTTAGAAAAATAAACAA
ATAGGGGTTCCGCGCACATTTCCCCGAAAAGTGCCAGATACCTGAAACAAAACCCATCGTACGGCCAAGG
AAGTCTCCAATAACTGTGATCCACCACAAGCGCCAGGGTTTTCCCAGTCACGACGTTGTAAAACGACGGC
CAGTCATGCATAATCCGCACGCATCTGGAATAAGGAAGTGCCATTCCGCCTGACCTGGAGCTTACTGGTG
TCACTTCCCGCCGTGGCGGAGCCGCAGCCCGCGCGGGAGGGCACCCGGGGTGTTCGTTGGGGACCGCGGC
GGGGGACTGGGCCCGGGCCTGCGGCGGCCTCCCGGAAGCGCGCACACGCTCGTGGTAGTTGCCGCGCTCC
GAAATGAGGTCATCCTTTGTCAGCCGCCCTTCTATTTTCGGTTTACTTAAACTTCGCAAATCTCCAATTC
GGCTTTAAAAATATTTGGAGAACGCGATGGAATTTCGTGTTGCCTCTGTAGACGTCCTGCAAGGTTTTAA
ACCGGCGCGGTGTCGTTCCAGATGCCTAGTGGTGGTACTTCCGGGTACCCATACGATGTTCCAGATTACG
CTTATCCGTATGACGTCCCGGACTATGCATACCCCTACGATGTACCCGATTACGCCGCTGGAGCTGGCGT
GAGCAAGGGCGAGGAGCTGTTCACCGGGGTGGTGCCCATCCTGGTCGAGCTGGACGGCGACGTAAACGGC
CACAAGTTCAGCGTGTCCGGCGAGGGCGAGGGCGATGCCACCTACGGCAAGCTGACCCTGAAGTTCATCT
GCACCACCGGCAAGCTGCCCGTGCCCTGGCCCACCCTCGTGACCACCCTGACCTACGGCGTGCAGTGCTT
CAGCCGCTACCCCGACCACATGAAGCAGCACGACTTCTTCAAGTCCGCCATGCCCGAAGGCTACGTCCAG
GAGCGCACCATCTTCTTCAAGGACGACGGCAACTACAAGACCCGCGCCGAGGTGAAGTTCGAGGGCGACA
CCCTGGTGAACCGCATCGAGCTGAAGGGCATCGACTTCAAGGAGGACGGCAACATCCTGGGGCACAAGCT
GGAGTACAACTACAACAGCCACAACGTCTATATCATGGCCGACAAGCAGAAGAACGGCATCAAGGTGAAC
TTCAAGATCCGCCACAACATCGAGGACGGCAGCGTGCAGCTCGCCGACCACTACCAGCAGAACACCCCCA
TCGGCGACGGCCCCGTGCTGCTGCCCGACAACCACTACCTGAGCACCCAGTCCAAGCTGAGCAAAGACCC
CAACGAGAAGCGCGATCACATGGTCCTGCTGGAGTTCGTGACCGCCGCCGGGATCACTCTCGGCATGGAC
GAGCTGTACAAGGGTGGCGGATTGGAAGTTTTGTTTCAAGGTCCAGGATCTAACGGCAGCGGAGGGCCGA
GCTCTGGCGCACCCCCACCAAGTGGAGGGTCACCTGCCGGGTCCCCAACATCTACTGAAGAAGGCACCAG
CGAATCCGCAACGCCCGAGTCAGGCCCTGGTACCTCCACAGAACCATCTGAAGGTAGTGCGCCTGGTTCC
CCAGCTGGAAGCCCTACTTCCACCGAAGAAGGCACGTCAACCGAACCAAGTGAAGGATCTGCCCCTGGGA
CCAGCACTGAACCATCTGAGGGTGCAGGGAGTGGAAGTGAGGAAACCCAGACCCAAGACCAACCGATGGA
GGAGGAGGAGGTTGAGACGTTCGCCTTTCAGGCAGAAATTGCCCAGTTGATGTCATTGATCATCAATACT
TTCTACTCGAACAAAGAGATCTTTCTGAGAGAGCTCATTTCAAATTCATCAGATGTAAGTCACTTATTAA
CCCAGAATCGGATTTTGGTTTCAGTGTGAACTTCTTGGGGGTGCTGTATGCTTAAATTAATATTTTTTGT
TAACAGGCATTGGACAAAATCCGGTATGAAAGCTTGACAGATCCCAGTAAATTAGACTCGTCAGAAGACC
GTCAGTGAAGGCTAGGTGGAGGCTCAGTGATGATAAGTCTGCGATGGTGGATGCATGTGTCATGGTCATA
GCTGTTTCCTGTGTGAAATTGTTATCCGCTCAGAGGGCACAATCCTATTCCGCGCTATCCGACAATCTCC
AAGACATTAGGTGGAGTTCAGTTCGGCGTATGGCATATGTCGCTGGAAAGAACATGTGAGCAAAAGGCCA
GCAAAAGGCCAGGAACCGTAAAAAGGCCGCGTTGCTGGCGTTTTTCCATAGGCTCCGCCCCCCTGACGAG
CATCACAAAAATCGACGCTCAAGTCAGAGGTGGCGAAACCCGACAGGACTATAAAGATACCAGGCGTTTC
CCCCTGGAAGCTCCCTCGTGCGCTCTCCTGTTCCGACCCTGCCGCTTACCGGATACCTGTCCGCCTTTCT
CCCTTCGGGAAGCGTGGCGCTTTCTCATAGCTCACGCTGTAGGTATCTCAGTTCGGTGTAGGTCGTTCGC
TCCAAGCTGGGCTGTGTGCACGAACCCCCCGTTCAGCCCGACCGCTGCGCCTTATCCGGTAACTATCGTC
TTGAGTCCAACCCGGTAAGACACGACTTATCGCCACTGGCAGCAGCCACTGGTAACAGGATTAGCAGAGC
GAGGTATGTAGGCGGTGCTACAGAGTTCTTGAAGTGGTGGCCTAACTACGGCTACACTAGAAGAACAGTA
TTTGGTATCTGCGCTCTGCTGAAGCCAGTTACCTTCGGAAAAAGAGTTGGTAGCTCTTGATCCGGCAAAC
AAACCACCGCTGGTAGCGGTGGTTTTTTTGTTTGCAAGCAGCAGATTACGCGCAGAAAAAAAGGATCTCA
AGAAGATCCTTTGATCTTTTCTACGGGGTCTGACGCTCTATTCAACAAAGCCGCCGTCCCGTCAAGTCAG
CGTAAATGGGTAGGGGGCTTCAAATCGTCCTCGTGATACCAATTCGGAGCCTGCTTTTTTGTACAAACTT
GTTGATAATGGCAATTCAAGGATCTTCACCTAGATCCTTTTAAATTAAAAATGAAGTTTTAAATCAATCT
AAAGTATATATGAGTAAACTTGGTCTGACAGTTACCAATGCTTAATCAGTGAGGCACCTATCTCAGCGAT
CTGTCTATTTCGTTCATCCATAGTTGCCTGACTCCCCGTCGTGTAGATAACTACGATACGGGAGGGCTTA
CCATCTGGCCCCAGTGCTGCAATGATACCGCGAGAGCCACGCTCACCGGCTCCAGATTTATCAGCAATAA
ACCAGCCAGCCGGAAGGGCCGAGCGCAGAAGTGGTCCTGCAACTTTATCCGCCTCCATCCAGTCTATTAA
TTGTTGCCGGGAAGCTAGAGTAAGTAGTTCGCCAGTTAATAGTTTGCGCAACGTTGTTGCCATTGCTACA
GGCATCGTGGTGTCACGCTCGTCGTTTGGTATGGCTTCATTCAGCTCCGGTTCCCAACGATCAAGGCGAG
TTACATGATCCCCCATGTTGTGCAAAAAAGCGGTTAGCTCCTTCGGTCCTCCGATCGTTGTCAGAAGTAA
GTTGGCCGCAGTGTTATCACTCATGGTTATGGCAGCACTGCATAATTCTCTTACTGTCATGCCATCCGTA
AGATGCTTTTCTGTGACTGGTGAGTACTCAACCAAGTCATTCTGAGAATAGTGTATGCGGCGACCGAGTT
GCT
Features (pLannotate 1.2.2; 9 found; start..end, strand, type, name):
    260..364     -  promoter       AmpR promoter: bla
    451..494     -  CDS            lacZα (fragment): LacZα fragment of β-galactosidase; lacZ fragment
    913..939     +  CDS            3xHA (fragment): three tandem HA epitope tags
    979..1692    +  CDS            mEGFP: mEGFP is a basic (constitutively fluorescent) green fluorescent protein published in 2002, derived from Aequorea victoria. It has moderate acid sensitivity.
   1999..2091    +  CDS            HSP90_RABIT (fragment): Experimental evidence at protein level: Swiss-Prot protein existence level 1. Putative molecular chaperone that may promote the maturation, structural maintenance and proper regulation of specific target proteins. From Oryctolagus cuniculus (Rabbit).
   2247..2300    +  CDS            HSP90AB2P (fragment): H90B2_HUMAN - Also known as HSP90BB. Experimental evidence at protein level: Swiss-Prot protein existence level 1. Putative molecular chaperone that may promote the maturation, structural maintenance and proper regulation of specific target proteins. From Homo sapiens (Human).
   2563..3151    -  rep_origin     ori: high-copy-number ColE1/pMB1/pBR322/pUC origin of replication
   3268..3292    -  protein_bind   attB1: mutant version of attB; recombination site for the Gateway® BP reaction BP Clonase™
   3392..259     -  CDS            AmpR (across the origin): β-lactamase; bla; confers resistance to ampicillin, carbenicillin, and related antibiotics
