[The description below was written by a language model from this plasmid's Addgene catalogue record and pLannotate feature annotations shown in this document.]
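Description:
pML365_HSP90AA1-N-term_XTEN80-mEGFP-3xHA_pTMPLT is a donor (homology-directed repair template) plasmid for CRISPR-based knock-in at the human HSP90AA1 locus, built by Golden Gate assembly in the pTwist Amp High Copy backbone. It is a small bacterial plasmid of about 4 kb, carrying a high-copy ColE1/pUC-type origin and an ampicillin resistance gene (bla with its own promoter) for propagation and selection in E. coli. A short lacZα remnant and an attB1-like site also appear in the annotation and look like backbone leftovers rather than functional parts of the design.

The payload is a tag cassette flanked by human HSP90AA1 homology arms, intended for in-frame insertion at the N terminus of the endogenous protein. In the feature table the tag elements run in the order 3xHA (only partly recognised by the annotator), then mEGFP, a monomeric green fluorescent protein. The gap between mEGFP and the first chaperone-coding match is where the XTEN80 linker named in the title would sit, although this flexible spacer is not annotated. The downstream hits labelled as rabbit HSP90 and human HSP90AB2P fragments are homology-based matches by the annotation tool. They most plausibly reflect HSP90AA1 exon sequence in the right homology arm rather than distinct inserts. No mammalian promoter or selection marker is annotated, consistent with a design in which the fusion is expressed from the native HSP90AA1 promoter after integration. The guide RNA and nuclease are not part of this plasmid.

According to the record, the resulting tagged line serves as an endogenous organelle or compartment marker. GFP allows live imaging, and GFP and the HA epitopes provide handles for affinity capture and mass spectrometry in subcellular proteome profiling.
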