Addgene plasmid #227921: pML365_HSP90AA1-N-term_XTEN80-mEGFP-3xHA_pTMPLT
Purpose: Homology repair template for genome engineering. Organelle endogenous marker expressing GFP and epitope tags for mass spectrometry.
Depositing lab: Manuel Leonetti. Depositing organization: Chan Zuckerberg Biohub. Publication: Global organelle profiling reveals subcellular localization and remodeling at proteome scale. Hein MY, Peng D, Todorova V, McCarthy F, Kim K, Liu C, Savy L, Januel C, Baltazar-Nunez R, Sekhar M, Vaid S, Bax S, Vangipuram M, Burgess J, Njoya L, Wang E, Ivanov IE, Byrum JR, Pradeep S, Gonzalez CG, Aniseia Y, Creery JS, McMorrow AH, Sunshine S, Yeung-Levy S, DeFelice BC, Mehta SB, Itzhak DN, Elias JE, Leonetti MD. Cell. 2024 Dec 26:S0092-8674(24)01344-8. doi: 10.1016/j.cell.2024.11.028. PubMed 39742809.
Backbone
  Vector backbone: pTwist Amp High Copy
  Backbone manufacturer: Twist Biosciences
  Vector type: CRISPR
Growth in bacteria
  Bacterial resistance: Ampicillin, 100 μg/mL
  Growth temperature: 37°C
  Growth strain: DH5alpha
  Copy number: High Copy
Gene/Insert
  Gene/Insert name: HSP90AA homology arms with XTEN80-mEGFP-3xHA for insertion at N terminus
  Species: H. sapiens (human)
  Cloning method: Golden Gate
Terms and licenses: Academic/Nonprofit Terms; Industry Terms: Not Available to Industry
How to cite: pML365_HSP90AA1-N-term_XTEN80-mEGFP-3xHA_pTMPLT was a gift from Manuel Leonetti (Addgene plasmid # 227921 ; http://n2t.net/addgene:227921 ; RRID:Addgene_227921)
